Addgene plasmid #104176: CRY2low-tdTomato-Raf1
Purpose: Expresses fusion of CRY2low mutant (CRY2 aa1-491 R489E A491D) with tdTomato and Raf1
Depositing lab: Bianxiao Cui. Depositing organization: Stanford University. Publication: Understanding CRY2 interactions for optical control of intracellular signaling. Duan L, Hope J, Ong Q, Lou HY, Kim N, McCarthy C, Acero V, Lin MZ, Cui B. Nat Commun. 2017 Sep 15;8(1):547. doi: 10.1038/s41467-017-00648-8. PubMed 28916751.
Backbone
  Vector backbone: pmCherryN1
  Backbone size w/o insert (bp): 4000
  Total vector size (bp): 8900
  Vector type: Mammalian Expression
Growth in bacteria
  Bacterial resistance: Kanamycin, 50 μg/mL
  Growth temperature: 37°C
  Growth strain: DH5alpha
  Copy number: Unknown
Gene/Insert
  Gene/Insert name: CRY2low-tdTomato-Raf1 (alt names: CRY2PHR; tdTomato; Raf1)
  Species: H. sapiens (human), A. thaliana (mustard weed)
  Mutation: CRY2 aa 1-491 truncation, R489E A491D
  Entrez Gene: CRY2 (a.k.a. AT1G04400, AT-PHH1, ATCRY2, CRYPTOCHROME 2 APOPROTEIN, F19P19.14, F19P19_14, FHA, PHH1, cryptochrome 2); RAF1 (a.k.a. CMD1NN, CRAF, NS5, Raf-1, c-Raf)
  Promoter: CMV
  Cloning method: Restriction Enzyme; 5′ cloning site BsrGI (not destroyed); 3′ cloning site NotI (not destroyed)
  Sequencing primers: 5′ CMV forward
Terms and licenses: Academic/Nonprofit Terms; Industry Terms: Not Available to Industry
How to cite: CRY2low-tdTomato-Raf1 was a gift from Bianxiao Cui (Addgene plasmid # 104176 ; http://n2t.net/addgene:104176 ; RRID:Addgene_104176)
