[The description below was written by a language model from this plasmid's Addgene catalogue record and pLannotate feature annotations shown in this document.]
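Description:
CRY2low-tdTomato-Raf1 is a mammalian expression plasmid of about 8.9 kb built on the pmCherryN1 backbone. It is designed for transient or stable expression of an optogenetic Raf1 fusion protein in cultured cells. It replicates in E. coli from a high-copy ColE1/pUC-type origin and also carries an f1 origin. A single NeoR/KanR (Tn5 aminoglycoside phosphotransferase) cassette is preceded by both a bacterial bla-type promoter and the SV40 enhancer/early promoter and is terminated by the HSV TK poly(A) signal. This arrangement gives kanamycin selection in bacteria and allows G418 selection in mammalian cells. The short "ble", "large T antigen" and bGH poly(A) hits in the feature table are fragment annotations, most likely residual backbone sequence rather than functional elements.

The payload is one open reading frame driven by the CMV immediate-early enhancer and promoter and terminated by the SV40 poly(A) signal. It begins with the photolyase homology region of Arabidopsis thaliana cryptochrome 2, truncated to residues 1–491 and carrying the R489E and A491D substitutions that define the "CRY2low" variant. This is followed by the tandem-dimer orange-red fluorescent protein tdTomato, which takes the place of the backbone's mCherry, and then human RAF1, the serine/threonine kinase linking Ras to the MAPK/ERK cascade. The recorded BsrGI and NotI cloning sites are consistent with Raf1 having been inserted downstream of the fluorescent protein.

CRY2PHR responds to blue light, binding CIB1, and tdTomato lets the fusion's localisation be followed by microscopy. The associated study concerns CRY2 interactions for optical control of intracellular signalling, so the construct is suited to light-controlled manipulation of Raf1 and downstream ERK signalling. The record does not describe the functional consequences of the "low" mutations.
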