Features (pLannotate 1.2.2; 17 found; start..end, strand, type, name):
     61..364     +  enhancer       CMV enhancer: human cytomegalovirus immediate early enhancer
    365..568     +  promoter       CMV promoter: human cytomegalovirus (CMV) immediate early promoter
    591..618     +  misc_feature   MCS (fragment): multiple cloning site
    625..2088    +  CDS            CRY2PHR: N-terminal photolyase homology region of Arabidopsis thaliana cryptochrome 2 binds to CIB1 upon exposure to blue light (Kennedy et al., 2010)
   2122..3549    +  CDS            tdTomato: tdTomato is a basic (constitutively fluorescent) orange fluorescent protein published in 2004, derived from Discosoma sp.. It is reported to be a somewhat slowly-maturing tandem dimer with low acid sensitivity.
   3550..3568    +  misc_feature   MCS (fragment): multiple cloning site
   3571..5514    +  CDS            RAF1 (sequence withheld): RAF1_HUMAN - Also known as RAF. Experimental evidence at protein level: Swiss-Prot protein existence level 1. Serine/threonine-protein kinase that acts as a regulatory link between the membrane-associated Ras GTPases and the MAPK/ERK cascade, and this critical regulatory link functions as a switch determining cell fate decisions including proliferation, differentiation, apoptosis, survival and oncogenic transformation. RAF1 activation initiates a mitogen-activated protein kinase (MAPK) cascade that comprises a sequential phosphorylation of the dual-specific MAPK kinases (MAP2K1/MEK1 and MAP2K2
   5533..5616    +  CDS            large T antigen (fragment): large T antigen from SV40 (simian virus 40)
   5639..5760    +  polyA_signal   SV40 poly(A) signal: SV40 polyadenylation signal
   5794..6222    -  rep_origin     f1 ori (sequence partly withheld): f1 bacteriophage origin of replication; arrow indicates direction of (+) strand synthesis
   6249..6353    +  promoter       AmpR promoter: bla
   6355..6712    +  promoter       SV40 promoter: SV40 enhancer and early promoter
   6747..7541    +  CDS            NeoR/KanR: aminoglycoside phosphotransferase from Tn5; aph(3')-II (or nptII); confers resistance to neomycin, kanamycin, and G418 (Geneticin®)
   7562..7714    +  CDS            ble (fragment): BLE_KLEPN - Experimental evidence at protein level: Swiss-Prot protein existence level 1. Binding protein with a strong affinity to the bleomycin family of antibiotics. Binds to CL990; an antimitotic-antibiotic compound. From Klebsiella pneumoniae.
   7773..7820    +  polyA_signal   HSV TK poly(A) signal: herpes simplex virus thymidine kinase polyadenylation signal (Cole and Stacy, 1985)
   7911..7927    -  polyA_signal   bGH poly(A) signal (fragment): bovine growth hormone polyadenylation signal
   8149..8737    +  rep_origin     ori: high-copy-number ColE1/pMB1/pBR322/pUC origin of replication
>Addgene plasmid #104176 | CRY2low-tdTomato-Raf1 | depositor full sequence | sequence record 197490 | CRY2low-tdTomato-Raf1 sequence 8851 bps
TAGTTATTAATAGTAATCAATTACGGGGTCATTAGTTCATAGCCCATATATGGAGTTCCGCGTTACATAA
CTTACGGTAAATGGCCCGCCTGGCTGACCGCCCAACGACCCCCGCCCATTGACGTCAATAATGACGTATG
TTCCCATAGTAACGCCAATAGGGACTTTCCATTGACGTCAATGGGTGGAGTATTTACGGTAAACTGCCCA
CTTGGCAGTACATCAAGTGTATCATATGCCAAGTACGCCCCCTATTGACGTCAATGACGGTAAATGGCCC
GCCTGGCATTATGCCCAGTACATGACCTTATGGGACTTTCCTACTTGGCAGTACATCTACGTATTAGTCA
TCGCTATTACCATGGTGATGCGGTTTTGGCAGTACATCAATGGGCGTGGATAGCGGTTTGACTCACGGGG
ATTTCCAAGTCTCCACCCCATTGACGTCAATGGGAGTTTGTTTTGGCACCAAAATCAACGGGACTTTCCA
AAATGTCGTAACAACTCCGCCCCATTGACGCAAATGGGCGGTAGGCGTGTACGGTGGGAGGTCTATATAA
GCAGAGCTGGTTTAGTGAACCGTCAGATCCGCTAGCGCTACCGGACTCAGATCTCGAGGCCACCATGAAG
ATGGACAAAAAGACTATAGTTTGGTTTAGAAGAGACCTAAGGATTGAGGATAATCCTGCATTAGCAGCAG
CTGCTCACGAAGGATCTGTTTTTCCTGTCTTCATTTGGTGTCCTGAAGAAGAAGGACAGTTTTATCCTGG
AAGAGCTTCAAGATGGTGGATGAAACAATCACTTGCTCACTTATCTCAATCCTTGAAGGCTCTTGGATCT
GACCTCACTTTAATCAAAACCCACAACACGATTTCAGCGATCTTGGATTGTATCCGCGTTACCGGTGCTA
CAAAAGTCGTCTTTAACCACCTCTATGATCCTGTTTCGTTAGTTCGGGACCATACCGTAAAGGAGAAGCT
GGTGGAACGTGGGATCTCTGTGCAAAGCTACAATGGAGATCTATTGTATGAACCGTGGGAGATATACTGC
GAAAAGGGCAAACCTTTTACGAGTTTCAATTCTTACTGGAAGAAATGCTTAGATATGTCGATTGAATCCG
TTATGCTTCCTCCTCCTTGGCGGTTGATGCCAATAACTGCAGCGGCTGAAGCGATTTGGGCGTGTTCGAT
TGAAGAACTAGGGCTGGAGAATGAGGCCGAGAAACCGAGCAATGCGTTGTTAACTAGAGCTTGGTCTCCA
GGATGGAGCAATGCTGATAAGTTACTAAATGAGTTCATCGAGAAGCAGTTGATAGATTATGCAAAGAACA
GCAAGAAAGTTGTTGGGAATTCTACTTCACTACTTTCTCCGTATCTCCATTTCGGGGAAATAAGCGTCAG
ACACGTTTTCCAGTGTGCCCGGATGAAACAAATTATATGGGCAAGAGATAAGAACAGTGAAGGAGAAGAA
AGTGCAGATCTTTTTCTTAGGGGAATCGGTTTAAGAGAGTATTCTCGGTATATATGTTTCAACTTCCCGT
TTACTCACGAGCAATCGTTGTTGAGTCATCTTCGGTTTTTCCCTTGGGATGCTGATGTTGATAAGTTCAA
GGCCTGGAGACAAGGCAGGACCGGTTATCCGTTGGTGGATGCCGGAATGAGAGAGCTTTGGGCTACCGGA
TGGATGCATAACAGAATAAGAGTGATTGTTTCAAGCTTTGCTGTGAAGTTTCTTCTCCTTCCATGGAAAT
GGGGAATGAAGTATTTCTGGGATACACTTTTGGATGCTGATTTGGAATGTGACATCCTTGGCTGGCAGTA
TATCTCTGGGAGTATCCCCGATGGCCACGAGCTTGATCGCTTGGACAATCCCGCGTTACAAGGCGCCAAA
TATGACCCAGAAGGTGAGTACATAAGGCAATGGCTTCCCGAGCTTGCGAGATTGCCAACTGAATGGATCC
ATCATCCATGGGACGCTCCTTTAACCGTACTCAAAGCTTCTGGTGTGGAACTCGGAACAAACTATGCGAA
ACCCATTGTAGACATCGACACAGCTCGTGAGCTACTAGCTAAAGCTATTTCAAGAACCGAGGAAGACGCC
CGGGATAAGGATCCCGCCACCATGGTGAGCAAGGGCGAGGAGGTCATCAAAGAGTTCATGCGCTTCAAGG
TGCGCATGGAGGGCTCCATGAACGGCCACGAGTTCGAGATCGAGGGCGAGGGCGAGGGCCGCCCCTACGA
GGGCACCCAGACCGCCAAGCTGAAGGTGACCAAGGGCGGCCCCCTGCCCTTCGCCTGGGACATCCTGTCC
CCCCAGTTCATGTACGGCTCCAAGGCGTACGTGAAGCACCCCGCCGACATCCCCGATTACAAGAAGCTGT
CCTTCCCCGAGGGCTTCAAGTGGGAGCGCGTGATGAACTTCGAGGACGGCGGTCTGGTGACCGTGACCCA
GGACTCCTCCCTGCAGGACGGCACGCTGATCTACAAGGTGAAGATGCGCGGCACCAACTTCCCCCCCGAC
GGCCCCGTAATGCAGAAGAAGACCATGGGCTGGGAGGCCTCCACCGAGCGCCTGTACCCCCGCGACGGCG
TGCTGAAGGGCGAGATCCACCAGGCCCTGAAGCTGAAGGACGGCGGCCACTACCTGGTGGAGTTCAAGAC
CATCTACATGGCCAAGAAGCCCGTGCAACTGCCCGGCTACTACTACGTGGACACCAAGCTGGACATCACC
TCCCACAACGAGGACTACACCATCGTGGAACAGTACGAGCGCTCCGAGGGCCGCCACCACCTGTTCCTGG
GGCATGGCACCGGCAGCACCGGCAGCGGCAGCTCCGGCACCGCCTCCTCCGAGGACAACAACATGGCCGT
CATCAAAGAGTTCATGCGCTTCAAGGTGCGCATGGAGGGCTCCATGAACGGCCACGAGTTCGAGATCGAG
GGCGAGGGCGAGGGCCGCCCCTACGAGGGCACCCAGACCGCCAAGCTGAAGGTGACCAAGGGCGGCCCCC
TGCCCTTCGCCTGGGACATCCTGTCCCCCCAGTTCATGTACGGCTCCAAGGCGTACGTGAAGCACCCCGC
CGACATCCCCGATTACAAGAAGCTGTCCTTCCCCGAGGGCTTCAAGTGGGAGCGCGTGATGAACTTCGAG
GACGGCGGTCTGGTGACCGTGACCCAGGACTCCTCCCTGCAGGACGGCACGCTGATCTACAAGGTGAAGA
TGCGCGGCACCAACTTCCCCCCCGACGGCCCCGTAATGCAGAAGAAGACCATGGGCTGGGAGGCCTCCAC
CGAGCGCCTGTACCCCCGCGACGGCGTGCTGAAGGGCGAGATCCACCAGGCCCTGAAGCTGAAGGACGGC
GGCCACTACCTGGTGGAGTTCAAGACCATCTACATGGCCAAGAAGCCCGTGCAACTGCCCGGCTACTACT
ACGTGGACACCAAGCTGGACATCACCTCCCACAACGAGGACTACACCATCGTGGAACAGTACGAGCGCTC
CGAGGGCCGCCACCACCTGTTCCTGTACGGCATGGACGAGCTGTACAAGTCCGGACTCAGATCTCGAGTG
[1944 nt withheld, positions 3571-5514]
TAAGCGGCCGCGACTCTAGATCATAATCAGCCATACCACATTTGTAGAGGTTTTACTTGCTTTAAAAAAC
CTCCCACACCTCCCCCTGAACCTGAAACATAAAATGAATGCAATTGTTGTTGTTAACTTGTTTATTGCAG
CTTATAATGGTTACAAATAAAGCAATAGCATCACAAATTTCACAAATAAAGCATTTTTTTCACTGCATTC
TAGTTGTGGTTTGTCCAAACTCATCAATGTATCTTAAGGCGTAAATTGTAAGCGTTAATATTTTGTTAAA
ATTCGCGTTAAATTTTTGTTAAATCAGCTCATTTTTTAACCAATAGGCCGAAATCGGCAAAATCCCTTAT
AAATCAAAAGAATAGACCGAGATAGGGT
[37 nt withheld, positions 5893-5929]
AAAGAACGTGGACTCCAACGTCAAAGG
[49 nt withheld, positions 5957-6005]
T
[91 nt withheld, positions 6007-6097]
G
[124 nt withheld, positions 6099-6222]
CAGGTGGCACTTTTCGGGGAAATGTGCGCGGAACCCCTATTTGTTTATTTTTCTAAATACATTCAAATAT
GTATCCGCTCATGAGACAATAACCCTGATAAATGCTTCAATAATATTGAAAAAGGAAGAGTCCTGAGGCG
GAAAGAACCAGCTGTGGAATGTGTGTCAGTTAGGGTGTGGAAAGTCCCCAGGCTCCCCAGCAGGCAGAAG
TATGCAAAGCATGCATCTCAATTAGTCAGCAACCAGGTGTGGAAAGTCCCCAGGCTCCCCAGCAGGCAGA
AGTATGCAAAGCATGCATCTCAATTAGTCAGCAACCATAGTCCCGCCCCTAACTCCGCCCATCCCGCCCC
TAACTCCGCCCAGTTCCGCCCATTCTCCGCCCCATGGCTGACTAATTTTTTTTATTTATGCAGAGGCCGA
GGCCGCCTCGGCCTCTGAGCTATTCCAGAAGTAGTGAGGAGGCTTTTTTGGAGGCCTAGGCTTTTGCAAA
GATCGATCAAGAGACAGGATGAGGATCGTTTCGCATGATTGAACAAGATGGATTGCACGCAGGTTCTCCG
GCCGCTTGGGTGGAGAGGCTATTCGGCTATGACTGGGCACAACAGACAATCGGCTGCTCTGATGCCGCCG
TGTTCCGGCTGTCAGCGCAGGGGCGCCCGGTTCTTTTTGTCAAGACCGACCTGTCCGGTGCCCTGAATGA
ACTGCAAGACGAGGCAGCGCGGCTATCGTGGCTGGCCACGACGGGCGTTCCTTGCGCAGCTGTGCTCGAC
GTTGTCACTGAAGCGGGAAGGGACTGGCTGCTATTGGGCGAAGTGCCGGGGCAGGATCTCCTGTCATCTC
ACCTTGCTCCTGCCGAGAAAGTATCCATCATGGCTGATGCAATGCGGCGGCTGCATACGCTTGATCCGGC
TACCTGCCCATTCGACCACCAAGCGAAACATCGCATCGAGCGAGCACGTACTCGGATGGAAGCCGGTCTT
GTCGATCAGGATGATCTGGACGAAGAGCATCAGGGGCTCGCGCCAGCCGAACTGTTCGCCAGGCTCAAGG
CGAGCATGCCCGACGGCGAGGATCTCGTCGTGACCCATGGCGATGCCTGCTTGCCGAATATCATGGTGGA
AAATGGCCGCTTTTCTGGATTCATCGACTGTGGCCGGCTGGGTGTGGCGGACCGCTATCAGGACATAGCG
TTGGCTACCCGTGATATTGCTGAAGAGCTTGGCGGCGAATGGGCTGACCGCTTCCTCGTGCTTTACGGTA
TCGCCGCTCCCGATTCGCAGCGCATCGCCTTCTATCGCCTTCTTGACGAGTTCTTCTGAGCGGGACTCTG
GGGTTCGAAATGACCGACCAAGCGACGCCCAACCTGCCATCACGAGATTTCGATTCCACCGCCGCCTTCT
ATGAAAGGTTGGGCTTCGGAATCGTTTTCCGGGACGCCGGCTGGATGATCCTCCAGCGCGGGGATCTCAT
GCTGGAGTTCTTCGCCCACCCTAGGGGGAGGCTAACTGAAACACGGAAGGAGACAATACCGGAAGGAACC
CGCGCTATGACGGCAATAAAAAGACAGAATAAAACGCACGGTGTTGGGTCGTTTGTTCATAAACGCGGGG
TTCGGTCCCAGGGCTGGCACTCTGTCGATACCCCACCGAGACCCCATTGGGGCCAATACGCCCGCGTTTC
TTCCTTTTCCCCACCCCACCCCCCAAGTTCGGGTGAAGGCCCAGGGCTCGCAGCCAACGTCGGGGCGGCA
GGCCCTGCCATAGCCTCAGGTTACTCATATATACTTTAGATTGATTTAAAACTTCATTTTTAATTTAAAA
GGATCTAGGTGAAGATCCTTTTTGATAATCTCATGACCAAAATCCCTTAACGTGAGTTTTCGTTCCACTG
AGCGTCAGACCCCGTAGAAAAGATCAAAGGATCTTCTTGAGATCCTTTTTTTCTGCGCGTAATCTGCTGC
TTGCAAACAAAAAAACCACCGCTACCAGCGGTGGTTTGTTTGCCGGATCAAGAGCTACCAACTCTTTTTC
CGAAGGTAACTGGCTTCAGCAGAGCGCAGATACCAAATACTGTCCTTCTAGTGTAGCCGTAGTTAGGCCA
CCACTTCAAGAACTCTGTAGCACCGCCTACATACCTCGCTCTGCTAATCCTGTTACCAGTGGCTGCTGCC
AGTGGCGATAAGTCGTGTCTTACCGGGTTGGACTCAAGACGATAGTTACCGGATAAGGCGCAGCGGTCGG
GCTGAACGGGGGGTTCGTGCACACAGCCCAGCTTGGAGCGAACGACCTACACCGAACTGAGATACCTACA
GCGTGAGCTATGAGAAAGCGCCACGCTTCCCGAAGGGAGAAAGGCGGACAGGTATCCGGTAAGCGGCAGG
GTCGGAACAGGAGAGCGCACGAGGGAGCTTCCAGGGGGAAACGCCTGGTATCTTTATAGTCCTGTCGGGT
TTCGCCACCTCTGACTTGAGCGTCGATTTTTGTGATGCTCGTCAGGGGGGCGGAGCCTATGGAAAAACGC
CAGCAACGCGGCCTTTTTACGGTTCCTGGCCTTTTGCTGGCCTTTTGCTCACATGTTCTTTCCTGCGTTA
TCCCCTGATTCTGTGGATAACCGTATTACCGCCATGCAT
