Features (pLannotate 1.2.2; 17 found; start..end, strand, type, name):
     61..364     +  enhancer       CMV enhancer: human cytomegalovirus immediate early enhancer
    365..568     +  promoter       CMV promoter: human cytomegalovirus (CMV) immediate early promoter
    591..618     +  misc_feature   MCS (fragment): multiple cloning site
    625..2088    +  CDS            CRY2PHR: N-terminal photolyase homology region of Arabidopsis thaliana cryptochrome 2 binds to CIB1 upon exposure to blue light (Kennedy et al., 2010)
   2122..3549    +  CDS            tdTomato: tdTomato is a basic (constitutively fluorescent) orange fluorescent protein published in 2004, derived from Discosoma sp.. It is reported to be a somewhat slowly-maturing tandem dimer with low acid sensitivity.
   3550..3568    +  misc_feature   MCS (fragment): multiple cloning site
   3571..5514    +  CDS            RAF1 (sequence withheld): RAF1_HUMAN - Also known as RAF. Experimental evidence at protein level: Swiss-Prot protein existence level 1. Serine/threonine-protein kinase that acts as a regulatory link between the membrane-associated Ras GTPases and the MAPK/ERK cascade, and this critical regulatory link functions as a switch determining cell fate decisions including proliferation, differentiation, apoptosis, survival and oncogenic transformation. RAF1 activation initiates a mitogen-activated protein kinase (MAPK) cascade that comprises a sequential phosphorylation of the dual-specific MAPK kinases (MAP2K1/MEK1 and MAP2K2
   5533..5616    +  CDS            large T antigen (fragment): large T antigen from SV40 (simian virus 40)
   5639..5760    +  polyA_signal   SV40 poly(A) signal: SV40 polyadenylation signal
   5794..6222    -  rep_origin     f1 ori (sequence partly withheld): f1 bacteriophage origin of replication; arrow indicates direction of (+) strand synthesis
   6249..6353    +  promoter       AmpR promoter: bla
   6355..6712    +  promoter       SV40 promoter: SV40 enhancer and early promoter
   6747..7541    +  CDS            NeoR/KanR: aminoglycoside phosphotransferase from Tn5; aph(3')-II (or nptII); confers resistance to neomycin, kanamycin, and G418 (Geneticin®)
   7562..7714    +  CDS            ble (fragment): BLE_KLEPN - Experimental evidence at protein level: Swiss-Prot protein existence level 1. Binding protein with a strong affinity to the bleomycin family of antibiotics. Binds to CL990; an antimitotic-antibiotic compound. From Klebsiella pneumoniae.
   7773..7820    +  polyA_signal   HSV TK poly(A) signal: herpes simplex virus thymidine kinase polyadenylation signal (Cole and Stacy, 1985)
   7911..7927    -  polyA_signal   bGH poly(A) signal (fragment): bovine growth hormone polyadenylation signal
   8149..8737    +  rep_origin     ori: high-copy-number ColE1/pMB1/pBR322/pUC origin of replication
>Addgene plasmid #104176 | CRY2low-tdTomato-Raf1 | addgene full sequence | sequence record 201232 | Addgene NGS Result
TAGTTATTAATAGTAATCAATTACGGGGTCATTAGTTCATAGCCCATATATGGAGTTCCGCGTTACATAA
CTTACGGTAAATGGCCCGCCTGGCTGACCGCCCAACGACCCCCGCCCATTGACGTCAATAATGACGTATG
TTCCCATAGTAACGCCAATAGGGACTTTCCATTGACGTCAATGGGTGGAGTATTTACGGTAAACTGCCCA
CTTGGCAGTACATCAAGTGTATCATATGCCAAGTACGCCCCCTATTGACGTCAATGACGGTAAATGGCCC
GCCTGGCATTATGCCCAGTACATGACCTTATGGGACTTTCCTACTTGGCAGTACATCTACGTATTAGTCA
TCGCTATTACCATGGTGATGCGGTTTTGGCAGTACATCAATGGGCGTGGATAGCGGTTTGACTCACGGGG
ATTTCCAAGTCTCCACCCCATTGACGTCAATGGGAGTTTGTTTTGGCACCAAAATCAACGGGACTTTCCA
AAATGTCGTAACAACTCCGCCCCATTGACGCAAATGGGCGGTAGGCGTGTACGGTGGGAGGTCTATATAA
GCAGAGCTGGTTTAGTGAACCGTCAGATCCGCTAGCGCTACCGGACTCAGATCTCGAGGCCACCATGAAG
ATGGACAAAAAGACTATAGTTTGGTTTAGAAGAGACCTAAGGATTGAGGATAATCCTGCATTAGCAGCAG
CTGCTCACGAAGGATCTGTTTTTCCTGTCTTCATTTGGTGTCCTGAAGAAGAAGGACAGTTTTATCCTGG
AAGAGCTTCAAGATGGTGGATGAAACAATCACTTGCTCACTTATCTCAATCCTTGAAGGCTCTTGGATCT
GACCTCACTTTAATCAAAACCCACAACACGATTTCAGCGATCTTGGATTGTATCCGCGTTACCGGTGCTA
CAAAAGTCGTCTTTAACCACCTCTATGATCCTGTTTCGTTAGTTCGGGACCATACCGTAAAGGAGAAGCT
GGTGGAACGTGGGATCTCTGTGCAAAGCTACAATGGAGATCTATTGTATGAACCGTGGGAGATATACTGC
GAAAAGGGCAAACCTTTTACGAGTTTCAATTCTTACTGGAAGAAATGCTTAGATATGTCGATTGAATCCG
TTATGCTTCCTCCTCCTTGGCGGTTGATGCCAATAACTGCAGCGGCTGAAGCGATTTGGGCGTGTTCGAT
TGAAGAACTAGGGCTGGAGAATGAGGCCGAGAAACCGAGCAATGCGTTGTTAACTAGAGCTTGGTCTCCA
GGATGGAGCAATGCTGATAAGTTACTAAATGAGTTCATCGAGAAGCAGTTGATAGATTATGCAAAGAACA
GCAAGAAAGTTGTTGGGAATTCTACTTCACTACTTTCTCCGTATCTCCATTTCGGGGAAATAAGCGTCAG
ACACGTTTTCCAGTGTGCCCGGATGAAACAAATTATATGGGCAAGAGATAAGAACAGTGAAGGAGAAGAA
AGTGCAGATCTTTTTCTTAGGGGAATCGGTTTAAGAGAGTATTCTCGGTATATATGTTTCAACTTCCCGT
TTACTCACGAGCAATCGTTGTTGAGTCATCTTCGGTTTTTCCCTTGGGATGCTGATGTTGATAAGTTCAA
GGCCTGGAGACAAGGCAGGACCGGTTATCCGTTGGTGGATGCCGGAATGAGAGAGCTTTGGGCTACCGGA
TGGATGCATAACAGAATAAGAGTGATTGTTTCAAGCTTTGCTGTGAAGTTTCTTCTCCTTCCATGGAAAT
GGGGAATGAAGTATTTCTGGGATACACTTTTGGATGCTGATTTGGAATGTGACATCCTTGGCTGGCAGTA
TATCTCTGGGAGTATCCCCGATGGCCACGAGCTTGATCGCTTGGACAATCCCGCGTTACAAGGCGCCAAA
TATGACCCAGAAGGTGAGTACATAAGGCAATGGCTTCCCGAGCTTGCGAGATTGCCAACTGAATGGATCC
ATCATCCATGGGACGCTCCTTTAACCGTACTCAAAGCTTCTGGTGTGGAACTCGGAACAAACTATGCGAA
ACCCATTGTAGACATCGACACAGCTCGTGAGCTACTAGCTAAAGCTATTTCAAGAACCGAGGAAGACGCC
CGGGATAAGGATCCCGCCACCATGGTGAGCAAGGGCGAGGAGGTCATCAAAGAGTTCATGCGCTTCAAGG
TGCGCATGGAGGGCTCCATGAACGGCCACGAGTTCGAGATCGAGGGCGAGGGCGAGGGCCGCCCCTACGA
GGGCACCCAGACCGCCAAGCTGAAGGTGACCAAGGGCGGCCCCCTGCCCTTCGCCTGGGACATCCTGTCC
CCCCAGTTCATGTACGGCTCCAAGGCGTACGTGAAGCACCCCGCCGACATCCCCGATTACAAGAAGCTGT
CCTTCCCCGAGGGCTTCAAGTGGGAGCGCGTGATGAACTTCGAGGACGGCGGTCTGGTGACCGTGACCCA
GGACTCCTCCCTGCAGGACGGCACGCTGATCTACAAGGTGAAGATGCGCGGCACCAACTTCCCCCCCGAC
GGCCCCGTAATGCAGAAGAAGACCATGGGCTGGGAGGCCTCCACCGAGCGCCTGTACCCCCGCGACGGCG
TGCTGAAGGGCGAGATCCACCAGGCCCTGAAGCTGAAGGACGGCGGCCACTACCTGGTGGAGTTCAAGAC
CATCTACATGGCCAAGAAGCCCGTGCAACTGCCCGGCTACTACTACGTGGACACCAAGCTGGACATCACC
TCCCACAACGAGGACTACACCATCGTGGAACAGTACGAGCGCTCCGAGGGCCGCCACCACCTGTTCCTGG
GGCATGGCACCGGCAGCACCGGCAGCGGCAGCTCCGGCACCGCCTCCTCCGAGGACAACAACATGGCCGT
CATCAAAGAGTTCATGCGCTTCAAGGTGCGCATGGAGGGCTCCATGAACGGCCACGAGTTCGAGATCGAG
GGCGAGGGCGAGGGCCGCCCCTACGAGGGCACCCAGACCGCCAAGCTGAAGGTGACCAAGGGCGGCCCCC
TGCCCTTCGCCTGGGACATCCTGTCCCCCCAGTTCATGTACGGCTCCAAGGCGTACGTGAAGCACCCCGC
CGACATCCCCGATTACAAGAAGCTGTCCTTCCCCGAGGGCTTCAAGTGGGAGCGCGTGATGAACTTCGAG
GACGGCGGTCTGGTGACCGTGACCCAGGACTCCTCCCTGCAGGACGGCACGCTGATCTACAAGGTGAAGA
TGCGCGGCACCAACTTCCCCCCCGACGGCCCCGTAATGCAGAAGAAGACCATGGGCTGGGAGGCCTCCAC
CGAGCGCCTGTACCCCCGCGACGGCGTGCTGAAGGGCGAGATCCACCAGGCCCTGAAGCTGAAGGACGGC
GGCCACTACCTGGTGGAGTTCAAGACCATCTACATGGCCAAGAAGCCCGTGCAACTGCCCGGCTACTACT
ACGTGGACACCAAGCTGGACATCACCTCCCACAACGAGGACTACACCATCGTGGAACAGTACGAGCGCTC
CGAGGGCCGCCACCACCTGTTCCTGTACGGCATGGACGAGCTGTACAAGTCCGGACTCAGATCTCGAGTG
[1944 nt withheld, positions 3571-5514]
TAAGCGGCCGCGACTCTAGATCATAATCAGCCATACCACATTTGTAGAGGTTTTACTTGCTTTAAAAAAC
CTCCCACACCTCCCCCTGAACCTGAAACATAAAATGAATGCAATTGTTGTTGTTAACTTGTTTATTGCAG
CTTATAATGGTTACAAATAAAGCAATAGCATCACAAATTTCACAAATAAAGCATTTTTTTCACTGCATTC
TAGTTGTGGTTTGTCCAAACTCATCAATGTATCTTAAGGCGTAAATTGTAAGCGTTAATATTTTGTTAAA
ATTCGCGTTAAATTTTTGTTAAATCAGCTCATTTTTTAACCAATAGGCCGAAATCGGCAAAATCCCTTAT
AAATCAAAAGAATAGACCGAGATAGGGT
[37 nt withheld, positions 5893-5929]
AAAGAACGTGGACTCCAACGTCAAAGG
[49 nt withheld, positions 5957-6005]
T
[91 nt withheld, positions 6007-6097]
G
[124 nt withheld, positions 6099-6222]
CAGGTGGCACTTTTCGGGGAAATGTGCGCGGAACCCCTATTTGTTTATTTTTCTAAATACATTCAAATAT
GTATCCGCTCATGAGACAATAACCCTGATAAATGCTTCAATAATATTGAAAAAGGAAGAGTCCTGAGGCG
GAAAGAACCAGCTGTGGAATGTGTGTCAGTTAGGGTGTGGAAAGTCCCCAGGCTCCCCAGCAGGCAGAAG
TATGCAAAGCATGCATCTCAATTAGTCAGCAACCAGGTGTGGAAAGTCCCCAGGCTCCCCAGCAGGCAGA
AGTATGCAAAGCATGCATCTCAATTAGTCAGCAACCATAGTCCCGCCCCTAACTCCGCCCATCCCGCCCC
TAACTCCGCCCAGTTCCGCCCATTCTCCGCCCCATGGCTGACTAATTTTTTTTATTTATGCAGAGGCCGA
GGCCGCCTCGGCCTCTGAGCTATTCCAGAAGTAGTGAGGAGGCTTTTTTGGAGGCCTAGGCTTTTGCAAA
GATCGATCAAGAGACAGGATGAGGATCGTTTCGCATGATTGAACAAGATGGATTGCACGCAGGTTCTCCG
GCCGCTTGGGTGGAGAGGCTATTCGGCTATGACTGGGCACAACAGACAATCGGCTGCTCTGATGCCGCCG
TGTTCCGGCTGTCAGCGCAGGGGCGCCCGGTTCTTTTTGTCAAGACCGACCTGTCCGGTGCCCTGAATGA
ACTGCAAGACGAGGCAGCGCGGCTATCGTGGCTGGCCACGACGGGCGTTCCTTGCGCAGCTGTGCTCGAC
GTTGTCACTGAAGCGGGAAGGGACTGGCTGCTATTGGGCGAAGTGCCGGGGCAGGATCTCCTGTCATCTC
ACCTTGCTCCTGCCGAGAAAGTATCCATCATGGCTGATGCAATGCGGCGGCTGCATACGCTTGATCCGGC
TACCTGCCCATTCGACCACCAAGCGAAACATCGCATCGAGCGAGCACGTACTCGGATGGAAGCCGGTCTT
GTCGATCAGGATGATCTGGACGAAGAGCATCAGGGGCTCGCGCCAGCCGAACTGTTCGCCAGGCTCAAGG
CGAGCATGCCCGACGGCGAGGATCTCGTCGTGACCCATGGCGATGCCTGCTTGCCGAATATCATGGTGGA
AAATGGCCGCTTTTCTGGATTCATCGACTGTGGCCGGCTGGGTGTGGCGGACCGCTATCAGGACATAGCG
TTGGCTACCCGTGATATTGCTGAAGAGCTTGGCGGCGAATGGGCTGACCGCTTCCTCGTGCTTTACGGTA
TCGCCGCTCCCGATTCGCAGCGCATCGCCTTCTATCGCCTTCTTGACGAGTTCTTCTGAGCGGGACTCTG
GGGTTCGAAATGACCGACCAAGCGACGCCCAACCTGCCATCACGAGATTTCGATTCCACCGCCGCCTTCT
ATGAAAGGTTGGGCTTCGGAATCGTTTTCCGGGACGCCGGCTGGATGATCCTCCAGCGCGGGGATCTCAT
GCTGGAGTTCTTCGCCCACCCTAGGGGGAGGCTAACTGAAACACGGAAGGAGACAATACCGGAAGGAACC
CGCGCTATGACGGCAATAAAAAGACAGAATAAAACGCACGGTGTTGGGTCGTTTGTTCATAAACGCGGGG
TTCGGTCCCAGGGCTGGCACTCTGTCGATACCCCACCGAGACCCCATTGGGGCCAATACGCCCGCGTTTC
TTCCTTTTCCCCACCCCACCCCCCAAGTTCGGGTGAAGGCCCAGGGCTCGCAGCCAACGTCGGGGCGGCA
GGCCCTGCCATAGCCTCAGGTTACTCATATATACTTTAGATTGATTTAAAACTTCATTTTTAATTTAAAA
GGATCTAGGTGAAGATCCTTTTTGATAATCTCATGACCAAAATCCCTTAACGTGAGTTTTCGTTCCACTG
AGCGTCAGACCCCGTAGAAAAGATCAAAGGATCTTCTTGAGATCCTTTTTTTCTGCGCGTAATCTGCTGC
TTGCAAACAAAAAAACCACCGCTACCAGCGGTGGTTTGTTTGCCGGATCAAGAGCTACCAACTCTTTTTC
CGAAGGTAACTGGCTTCAGCAGAGCGCAGATACCAAATACTGTTCTTCTAGTGTAGCCGTAGTTAGGCCA
CCACTTCAAGAACTCTGTAGCACCGCCTACATACCTCGCTCTGCTAATCCTGTTACCAGTGGCTGCTGCC
AGTGGCGATAAGTCGTGTCTTACCGGGTTGGACTCAAGACGATAGTTACCGGATAAGGCGCAGCGGTCGG
GCTGAACGGGGGGTTCGTGCACACAGCCCAGCTTGGAGCGAACGACCTACACCGAACTGAGATACCTACA
GCGTGAGCTATGAGAAAGCGCCACGCTTCCCGAAGGGAGAAAGGCGGACAGGTATCCGGTAAGCGGCAGG
GTCGGAACAGGAGAGCGCACGAGGGAGCTTCCAGGGGGAAACGCCTGGTATCTTTATAGTCCTGTCGGGT
TTCGCCACCTCTGACTTGAGCGTCGATTTTTGTGATGCTCGTCAGGGGGGCGGAGCCTATGGAAAAACGC
CAGCAACGCGGCCTTTTTACGGTTCCTGGCCTTTTGCTGGCCTTTTGCTCACATGTTCTTTCCTGCGTTA
TCCCCTGATTCTGTGGATAACCGTATTACCGCCATGCAT
